>Addgene plasmid #40765 | mutpRL-TK 1x perfect to bulged siRNA | depositor partial sequence | sequence record 69461 | target site
CTAGATGGCATTTCACGGATAGCTATGGGCC
