>Addgene plasmid #40765 | mutpRL-TK 1x perfect to bulged siRNA | addgene partial sequence | sequence record 76537 | EBV-rev 5'-GTGGTTTGTCCAAACTCATC-3'
AGCGGCCGCTCTAGGGCCCATAGCTATCCGTGAAATGCCATCTAGAATTATTGTTCATTTTTGAGAACTC
GCTCAACGAACGATTTGATATATTTTCCCATTTCATCAGGTGCATCTTCTTGCGAAAAATGAAGACCTTT
TACTTTGACAAATTCAGTATTAGGAAACTTCTTGGCACCTTCAACAATAGCATTGGAAAAGAATCCTGGG
TCCGATTCAATAAACATTTTTGGTAAATCATCACTTGCACGTAGATAAGCATTATAATTCCTAACAATTT
GTACAACGTCAGGTTTACCACCTTTTACTAACGGGATTTCACGAGGCCATGATAATGTTGGACGACGAAC
TTCACCTTTCTCTTTGAATGGTTCAAGATATGCTGCAAATTCTTCTGGTTCTAACTTTCTCATGATTTTT
GATGGCAACATGGTTTCCACGAAGAAGTTATTCTCCAAAACCATTTTTTCTCCTTCTTCAGATTTGATCA
ACGCAATATCTTCTTCAATATCAGGCCATTCATCCCATGATTCAATCACATCTACTACACTTTCAGCGTG
AACTATTGCTTTGATCTTATCTTGATGCTCATAGGAGTAATGAAATGCCAAACAAGCACCCCAATCATGG
CCGACAAAAATGATCTTCTTTGGTAAATTAAGAAGTTCAAACCATGCAGTAAGATATTTGTAATGATCAA
GTAACCTATAAGAACCATTACCAGATTTGCCTGATTTGCCCATACCAATAAGGTCTGGTATAATACACCG
CGCTACTGGCTCAATATGTGGCACAACATGTCGCCATAAATAA
