[The description below was written by a language model from this plasmid's Addgene catalogue record.]
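Description:
mutpRL-TK 1x perfect to bulged siRNA is a Renilla luciferase reporter plasmid for measuring small-RNA-directed silencing in mammalian cells. It is built on mutpRL-TK, a derivative of the commercial pRL-TK vector in which a short linker was ligated into the XbaI site just downstream of the luciferase stop codon. The linker keeps an XbaI site and adds an ApaI site, so that 3′ UTR inserts can be cloned directionally. The plasmid is maintained at high copy in E. coli under ampicillin selection. The record does not list the origin of replication or other backbone features, and no feature table is provided.

The payload is a single copy ("1x") of a CXCR4 small RNA target site placed between XbaI and ApaI in the 3′ UTR of the Renilla luciferase transcript, which is expressed from the TK promoter, a relatively weak constitutive promoter. As the name indicates, the site is fully complementary to the siRNA variant that forms a bulged pairing with the standard CXCR4 site. The luciferase coding sequence also carries a three-nucleotide change (TAG to CTC at positions 387–389 of the open reading frame), introduced by PCR mutagenesis. This creates mismatches with seed positions 5, 6 and 7 of the siRNA guide strand, presumably removing a fortuitous match within the reporter so that repression reflects only the engineered 3′ UTR site.

The stated purpose is to evaluate silencing efficacy and the degree of cooperativity when a small silencing RNA binds one or several sites on an mRNA. This single-site version would presumably be compared with multi-site versions.
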