Addgene plasmid #40765: mutpRL-TK 1x perfect to bulged siRNA
Purpose: To evaluate the efficacy of silencing and the extent of cooperativity directed by a small silencing RNA bound at one or multiple sites on an mRNA
Depositing lab: Phillip Zamore. Depositing organization: University of Massachusetts, Worcester. Publication: Argonaute protein identity and pairing geometry determine cooperativity in mammalian RNA silencing. Broderick JA, Salomon WE, Ryder SP, Aronin N, Zamore PD. RNA. 2011 Oct;17(10):1858-69. Epub 2011 Aug 30. 10.1261/rna.2778911 PubMed 21878547.
Backbone
  Vector backbone: mutpRL-TK
  Backbone manufacturer: Sharp Lab (http://web.mit.edu/sharplab/RNAi/Cloning.html)
  Modifications to backbone: pRL-TK (Promega) was digested with XbaI, and the following ligated in: ctagattccgagatatcggtaatgggcc This produced a modified vector, still containing an XbaI site, but now also containing an ApaI site, to allow for directional cloning of 3' UTR inserts. Final vector: TAATTctagattccgagatatcggtaatgggccCTAGA
  Vector type: Luciferase
Growth in bacteria
  Bacterial resistance: Ampicillin, 100 μg/mL
  Growth temperature: 37°C
  Growth strain: Top10
  Copy number: High Copy
Gene/Insert
  Gene/Insert name: CXCR4 small RNA perfect to bulged target site
  Mutation: mutated from TAG to CTC at nt 387–389 of the Renilla luciferase open reading frame to generate mismatches with seed positions 5, 6, and 7 of the siRNA guide strand by PCR-directed mutagenesis
  Promoter: TK
  Tag / fusion protein: luciferase (N terminal on backbone)
  Cloning method: Restriction Enzyme; 5′ cloning site XbaI (not destroyed); 3′ cloning site ApaI (not destroyed)
  Sequencing primers: 5′ CCAATGCTATTGTTGAAGGTGCCAAG; 3′ CACTGCATTCTAGTTGTGGTTTGTCC
Terms and licenses: Academic/Nonprofit Terms; Industry Terms: Not Available to Industry
How to cite: mutpRL-TK 1x perfect to bulged siRNA was a gift from Phillip Zamore (Addgene plasmid # 40765 ; http://n2t.net/addgene:40765 ; RRID:Addgene_40765)
